Addgene plasmid #73968: pcDNA3.1-FLAG-SBP-STAG2 (Q1117X)
Purpose: STAG2 cDNA (CCDS43990) Q1117X
Depositing lab: Todd Waldman. Depositing organization: Georgetown University. Publication: Intact Cohesion, Anaphase, and Chromosome Segregation in Human Cells Harboring Tumor-Derived Mutations in STAG2. Kim JS, He X, Orr B, Wutz G, Hill V, Peters JM, Compton DA, Waldman T. PLoS Genet. 2016 Feb 12;12(2):e1005865. doi: 10.1371/journal.pgen.1005865. eCollection 2016 Feb. PGENETICS-D-15-02663 PubMed 26871722.
Backbone
  Vector backbone: pcDNA3.1
  Backbone manufacturer: Invitrogen
  Backbone size w/o insert (bp): 5428
  Total vector size (bp): 9379
  Vector type: Mammalian Expression
  Selectable markers: Neomycin (select with G418)
Growth in bacteria
  Bacterial resistance: Ampicillin, 100 μg/mL
  Growth temperature: 37°C
  Growth strain: DH5alpha
  Copy number: High Copy
Gene/Insert
  Gene/Insert name: STAG2
  Species: H. sapiens (human)
  Insert size (bp): 3951
  Mutation: Q1117X
  GenBank ID: NM_001042749
  Entrez Gene: STAG2 (a.k.a. SA-2, SA2, SCC3B, bA517O1.1)
  Tag / fusion protein: FLAG-SBP (N terminal on insert)
  Cloning method: Restriction Enzyme; 5′ cloning site BamH I (not destroyed); 3′ cloning site Not I (not destroyed)
  Sequencing primers: 5′ T7
Terms and licenses: Academic/Nonprofit Terms; Industry Terms: Not Available to Industry
How to cite: pcDNA3.1-FLAG-SBP-STAG2 (Q1117X) was a gift from Todd Waldman (Addgene plasmid # 73968 ; http://n2t.net/addgene:73968 ; RRID:Addgene_73968)
