[The description below was written by a language model from this plasmid's Addgene catalogue record.]
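Description:
pcDNA3.1-FLAG-SBP-STAG2 (Q1117X) is a mammalian expression plasmid built on the Invitrogen pcDNA3.1 backbone, with a recorded total size of 9,379 bp, of which 3,951 bp is insert. It is maintained in E. coli as a high-copy plasmid under ampicillin selection. It also carries a neomycin resistance marker, so transfected mammalian cells can be selected with G418 to obtain stable lines. The record does not list the promoter or other regulatory elements and no feature table is provided. pcDNA3.1 vectors conventionally drive the insert from the CMV immediate-early promoter with a downstream polyadenylation signal, and the T7 sequencing primer listed for the 5′ end is consistent with the T7 promoter site that sits upstream of the polylinker in this backbone.

The insert is a human STAG2 cDNA, cloned between BamHI and NotI sites that both remain intact. STAG2 (also called SA2 or SCC3B) encodes a subunit of the cohesin complex. This version carries the Q1117X nonsense mutation, which changes glutamine 1117 to a stop codon and should therefore yield a protein truncated at its C-terminus. An N-terminal tandem FLAG-SBP tag is fused to the insert. FLAG allows antibody-based detection and immunoprecipitation, and the streptavidin-binding peptide allows affinity capture on streptavidin resin, so the truncated product can still be followed and purified. The associated study concerns tumour-derived STAG2 mutations and their effects on cohesion, anaphase and chromosome segregation in human cells. The plasmid therefore suits expressing this mutant to examine its stability, its interactions with cohesin and its function relative to the wild-type protein.
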