>Addgene plasmid #73968 | pcDNA3.1-FLAG-SBP-STAG2 (Q1117X) | addgene partial sequence | sequence record 139421 | T7 5'-TAATACGACTCACTATAGGG-3'
CCGAGCTCGGATCCACCGGTACCATGGACTACAAGGACGACGACGACAAGATGGACGAGAAGACCACCGG
CTGGCGCGGCGGCCACGTGGTGGAGGGCCTGGCCGGCGAGCTGGAGCAGCTGCGCGCCCGCCTGGAGCAC
CACCCCCAGGGCCAGCGCGAGCCCGGCGGCATAGCAGCTCCAGAAATACCAACTGATTTTAATCTACTAC
AGGAGTCAGAAACACATTTTTCTTCTGACACAGATTTTGAAGATATCGAAGGAAAAAACCAAAAGCAAGG
CAAAGGCAAAACTTGTAAAAAAGGCAAAAAGGGCCCAGCAGAAAAGGGCAAAGGTGGAAATGGAGGAGGA
AAACCTCCTTCTGGTCCAAACCGAATGAATGGTCATCACCAACAGAATGGAGTGGAAAACATGATGTTGT
TTGAAGTTGTTAAAATGGGCAAGAGTGCTATGCAGTCGGTGGTAGATGATTGGATAGAATCATACAAGCA
TGACCGAGATATAGCACTTCTTGACCTTATCAACTTTTTTATTCAGTGTTCAGGCTGTAAAGGAGTTGTC
ACAGCAGAAATGTTTAGACATATGCAGAACTCTGAGATAATTCGAAAAATGACTGAAGAGTTCGATGAGG
ATAGTGGAGATTATCCACTTACCATGGCTGGTCCTCAGTGGAAGAAGTTCAAATCCAGTTT
