>Addgene plasmid #73968 | pcDNA3.1-FLAG-SBP-STAG2 (Q1117X) | addgene partial sequence | sequence record 139472 | hSTAG2-F2 5'-GGATGCCTTATTGCGACAGA-3'
GCATGTTCTAAAACTTACCATGCACTCTGTAATGAAGAGTTCACAATCTTCAACAGAGTAGATATTTCAA
GAAGTCAACTGATAGATGAATTGGCAGATAAATTTAACCGGCTTCTTGAAGATTTTCTGCAAGAGGGTGA
AGAACCTGATGAAGATGATGCATATCAGGTATTGTCAACATTGAAGAGGATCACTGCTTTTCATAATGCC
CATGACCTTTCAAAGTGGGATTTATTTGCTTGTAATTACAAACTCTTGAAAACTGGAATCGAAAATGGAG
ACATGCCTGAGCAGATTGTTATTCACGCACTGCAGTGTACTCACTATGTAATCCTTTGGCAACTTGCTAA
GATAACTGAAAGCAGCTCTACAAAGGAGGACTTGCTGCGTTTAAAGAAACAAATGAGAGTATTTTGTCAG
ATATGTCAACATTACCTGACCAACGTGAATACTACTGTTAAGGAACAGGCCTTCACTATTCTGTGTGATA
TTTTGATGATCTTCAGCCATCAGATTATGTCAGGAGGGCGTGACATGTTAGAGCCATTAGTGTATACCCC
TGATTCTTCATTGCAGTCTGAGTTGCTCAGCTTTATTTTGGATCATGTCTTCATTGAACAGGATGATGAT
AATAATAGTGCAGATGGTCAGCAAGAGGATGAAGCCAGTAAAATTGAAGCTCTGCACAAGAGAAGAAATT
TACTTGCAGCATTTTGTAAGCTAATTGTATATACTGTGGTGGAGATGAATACAGCTGCAGATATCTTCAA
ACAGTATATGAAGTATTATAATGACTATGGAGATATCATCAAAGAAACAATGAGTAA
