>Addgene plasmid #73968 | pcDNA3.1-FLAG-SBP-STAG2 (Q1117X) | addgene partial sequence | sequence record 140056 | BGH-rev 5'-TAGAAGGCACAGTCGAGG-3'
CGGCCGCGAATTCTTAAAACATTGACACTCCAAGAACTGATTCATCCATAATTGAAGCTGGATCAAAGAA
ATCAGGCTTCAGTTCTGTTCTCTCTCGTCTGTTCTTTGATGGTGGCAAATCTATATCCATGGTGTCAAAA
TCCATTCCCTCATTAAGATCCTCAATCCTCCCTTCTGAGGACATCATAACATCTTCCACAATTGGCTCTT
CATCATCTTCCATTAGGCTTGTGCCACGCCGAATGGCATGCTGAAGATTAGTTCGCAGTTTAACATAGCT
CATTGCTGCTCTCTCCTGCTGTTGCCTTGCTTCCTCTTGTTGTCTTTGAGCTAACATCCATGTTACCTGC
GTGTTATAATCAAGAGGTGTTTGATGATGTTCAGTCTGCATTGGATAAACACTCATGAAGCTATCCTCAG
GCCGTAATCTTTTGGGCTCTCTCATAATAGTGGAGGTTGAGTTGTGGTGTCTACATCATAACAGGGGTGT
GCAGTGTTTGTTCTCTGCTTAACCACATACTGTCACTACTACTACTTTCTTCAGTGAGTGAAAGCTGCAT
GCCCTCAACCACTTTCCGTTTTCCTGTAGATGGTTTTGATTTTTTACTCCGTACTGTTGACCCCCGGCTG
CTGATTCCACTAATGACTGACATGGTGTCATCATCACCACCAGCTAGCAAAGAATTTCGGTAAGACATCA
GTGGAAGCCACACATCCTCTCTTCGGAGTGACATCTGAAAGGTCATGAACTTTTCCAAGTAAACATACAC
TGTTCTT
