>Addgene plasmid #73968 | pcDNA3.1-FLAG-SBP-STAG2 (Q1117X) | depositor partial sequence | sequence record 140057 | pcDNA3.1-FLAG-SBP-STAG2 (Q1117X) sequence 3952 bps
ATGGACTACAAGGACGACGACGACAAGATGGACGAGAAGACCACCGGCTGGCGCGGCGGCCACGTGGTGG
AGGGCCTGGCCGGCGAGCTGGAGCAGCTGCGCGCCCGCCTGGAGCACCACCCCCAGGGCCAGCGCGAGCC
CGGCGGCATAGCAGCTCCAGAAATACCAACTGATTTTAATCTACTACAGGAGTCAGAAACACATTTTTCT
TCTGACACAGATTTTGAAGATATCGAAGGAAAAAACCAAAAGCAAGGCAAAGGCAAAACTTGTAAAAAAG
GCAAAAAGGGCCCAGCAGAAAAGGGCAAAGGTGGAAATGGAGGAGGAAAACCTCCTTCTGGTCCAAACCG
AATGAATGGTCATCACCAACAGAATGGAGTGGAAAACATGATGTTGTTTGAAGTTGTTAAAATGGGCAAG
AGTGCTATGCAGTCGGTGGTAGATGATTGGATAGAATCATACAAGCATGACCGAGATATAGCACTTCTTG
ACCTTATCAACTTTTTTATTCAGTGTTCAGGCTGTAAAGGAGTTGTCACAGCAGAAATGTTTAGACATAT
GCAGAACTCTGAGATAATTCGAAAAATGACTGAAGAGTTCGATGAGGATAGTGGAGATTATCCACTTACC
ATGGCTGGTCCTCAGTGGAAGAAGTTCAAATCCAGTTTTTGTGAGTTCATTGGCGTGTTAGTACGGCAAT
GTCAATATAGTATCATATATGATGAGTATATGATGGATACAGTCATTTCACTTCTTACAGGATTGTCTGA
CTCACAAGTCAGAGCATTTCGACATACAAGCACCCTGGCAGCTATGAAGTTGATGACAGCTTTGGTGAAT
GTGGCACTAAATCTTAGCATTAATATGGATAATACACAAAGACAATATGAAGCAGAACGGAATAAAATGA
TTGGAAAACGAGCCAATGAGAGGCTAGAACTCCTGCTACAAAAGCGGAAAGAGCTTCAGGAAAATCAAGA
TGAAATAGAAAATATGATGAATGCAATATTTAAAGGAGTGTTTGTACATAGATACCGTGATGCGATAGCT
GAAATTCGAGCTATTTGCATTGAAGAGATTGGCATTTGGATGAAGATGTATAGTGATGCCTTTCTTAATG
ACAGTTATTTAAAATATGTTGGTTGGACTATGCATGATAAGCAAGGTGAAGTAAGACTCAAATGTCTTAC
TGCTCTACAAGGGCTTTATTATAACAAAGAGCTTAATTCCAAACTGGAACTTTTTACCAGTCGGTTCAAG
GATAGAATTGTGTCTATGACCCTTGACAAAGAATATGATGTTGCAGTACAAGCAATAAAATTACTCACTC
TTGTTTTACAGAGTAGTGAAGAAGTTCTCACTGCAGAAGATTGTGAAAATGTCTATCATCTGGTTTATTC
AGCTCACCGGCCAGTAGCAGTAGCAGCTGGAGAATTTCTCTACAAAAAGCTCTTCAGTCGTAGAGATCCA
GAGGAGGATGGAATGATGAAAAGAAGAGGAAGACAAGGTCCAAATGCCAACCTTGTTAAGACATTGGTTT
TTTTCTTTCTAGAAAGTGAGTTACATGAGCATGCAGCATACCTTGTGGATAGCATGTGGGACTGTGCTAC
TGAGCTGCTGAAAGACTGGGAATGTATGAATAGCTTGTTACTGGAAGAGCCACTTAGTGGAGAGGAAGCA
CTAACAGATAGGCAAGAGAGTGCTCTGATTGAAATAATGCTTTGTACCATTAGACAAGCGGCTGAATGTC
ATCCTCCCGTGGGAAGAGGGACAGGAAAAAGGGTGCTTACAGCAAAGGAGAAGAAGACACAGTTGGATGA
TAGGACAAAAATCACTGAGCTTTTTGCCGTGGCCCTTCCTCAGTTATTAGCAAAATACTCTGTAGATGCA
GAAAAGGTGACTAACTTGTTGCAGTTGCCTCAGTACTTTGATTTGGAAATATATACCACTGGACGATTAG
AAAAGCATTTGGATGCCTTATTGCGACAGATCCGGAATATTGTAGAGAAGCACACAGATACAGATGTTTT
GGAAGCATGTTCTAAAACTTACCATGCACTCTGTAATGAAGAGTTCACAATCTTCAACAGAGTAGATATT
TCAAGAAGTCAACTGATAGATGAATTGGCAGATAAATTTAACCGGCTTCTTGAAGATTTTCTGCAAGAGG
GTGAAGAACCTGATGAAGATGATGCATATCAGGTATTGTCAACATTGAAGAGGATCACTGCTTTTCATAA
TGCCCATGACCTTTCAAAGTGGGATTTATTTGCTTGTAATTACAAACTCTTGAAAACTGGAATCGAAAAT
GGAGACATGCCTGAGCAGATTGTTATTCACGCACTGCAGTGTACTCACTATGTAATCCTTTGGCAACTTG
CTAAGATAACTGAAAGCAGCTCTACAAAGGAGGACTTGCTGCGTTTAAAGAAACAAATGAGAGTATTTTG
TCAGATATGTCAACATTACCTGACCAACGTGAATACTACTGTTAAGGAACAGGCCTTCACTATTCTGTGT
GATATTTTGATGATCTTCAGCCATCAGATTATGTCAGGAGGGCGTGACATGTTAGAGCCATTAGTGTATA
CCCCTGATTCTTCATTGCAGTCTGAGTTGCTCAGCTTTATTTTGGATCATGTCTTCATTGAACAGGATGA
TGATAATAATAGTGCAGATGGTCAGCAAGAGGATGAAGCCAGTAAAATTGAAGCTCTGCACAAGAGAAGA
AATTTACTTGCAGCATTTTGTAAGCTAATTGTATATACTGTGGTGGAGATGAATACAGCTGCAGATATCT
TCAAACAGTATATGAAGTATTATAATGACTATGGAGATATCATCAAAGAAACAATGAGTAAAACAAGGCA
GATAGACAAAATTCAGTGTGCTAAGACCCTTATTCTCAGTCTGCAACAGCTTTTTAATGAAATGATACAA
GAAAATGGCTATAATTTTGATAGATCATCCTCTACATTTAGTGGCATAAAAGAACTTGCTCGACGTTTTG
CTTTAACTTTTGGACTTGATCAGTTGAAAACAAGAGAAGCCATTGCCATGCTACACAAAGATGGCATAGA
ATTTGCTTTTAAAGAGCCTAATCCGCAAGGGGAGAGCCATCCACCTTTAAATTTGGCATTTCTTGATATT
CTGAGTGAATTTTCTTCTAAACTACTTCGACAAGACAAAAGAACAGTGTATGTTTACTTGGAAAAGTTCA
TGACCTTTCAGATGTCACTCCGAAGAGAGGATGTGTGGCTTCCACTGATGTCTTACCGAAATTCTTTGCT
AGCTGGTGGTGATGATGACACCATGTCAGTCATTAGTGGAATCAGCAGCCGGGGGTCAACAGTACGGAGT
AAAAAATCAAAACCATCTACAGGAAAACGGAAAGTGGTTGAGGGCATGCAGCTTTCACTCACTGAAGAAA
GTAGTAGTAGTGACAGTATGTGGTTAAGCAGAGAACAAACACTGCACACCCCTGTTATGATGTAGACACC
ACAACTCAACCTCCACTATTATGAGAGAGCCCAAAAGATTACGGCCTGAGGATAGCTTCATGAGTGTTTA
TCCAATGCAGACTGAACATCATCAAACACCTCTTGATTATAACACGCAGGTAACATGGATGTTAGCTCAA
AGACAACAAGAGGAAGCAAGGCAACAGCAGGAGAGAGCAGCAATGAGCTATGTTAAACTGCGAACTAATC
TTCAGCATGCCATTCGGCGTGGCACAAGCCTAATGGAAGATGATGAAGAGCCAATTGTGGAAGATGTTAT
GATGTCCTCAGAAGGGAGGATTGAGGATCTTAATGAGGGAATGGATTTTGACACCATGGATATAGATTTG
CCACCATCAAAGAACAGACGAGAGAGAACAGAACTGAAGCCTGATTTCTTTGATCCAGCTTCAATTATGG
ATGAATCAGTTCTTGGAGTGTCAATGTTTTAA
